Addgene plasmid #45799: pACYCT2
Purpose: (Empty Backbone)
Depositing lab: Luc Ponchon. Depositing organization: Université Paris Cité. Publication: Co-expression of RNA-protein complexes in Escherichia coli and applications to RNA biology. Ponchon L, Catala M, Seijo B, El Khouri M, Dardel F, Nonin-Lecomte S, Tisne C. Nucleic Acids Res. 2013 Aug;41(15):e150. doi: 10.1093/nar/gkt576. Epub 2013 Jun 26. PubMed 23804766.
Backbone
  Vector backbone: pACYCT2
  Backbone size (bp): 3975
  Vector type: Bacterial Expression
Growth in bacteria
  Bacterial resistance: Chloramphenicol, 25 μg/mL
  Growth temperature: 37°C
  Growth strain: XL1 Blue
  Copy number: Unknown
Gene/Insert
  Cloning method: Restriction Enzyme
Terms and licenses: Academic/Nonprofit Terms; Industry Terms: Not Available to Industry
How to cite: pACYCT2 was a gift from Luc Ponchon (Addgene plasmid # 45799 ; http://n2t.net/addgene:45799 ; RRID:Addgene_45799)
