[The description below was written by a language model from this plasmid's Addgene catalogue record and pLannotate feature annotations shown in this document.]
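Description:
pACYCT2 is an empty bacterial expression backbone of 3,975 bp, built on a pACYC-type scaffold for use in Escherichia coli. It replicates from the medium-copy p15A origin, which is compatible with ColE1-type plasmids and so allows it to be maintained alongside a second vector in the same cell. Selection is by chloramphenicol, through the cat gene driven by its own promoter. The plasmid also carries lacI with its native promoter, so it supplies its own lac repressor. Short annotated fragments of the tetracycline resistance gene, IS1 and an RSF-type origin appear to be remnants of the parental pACYC lineage rather than functional elements. A small "CMV intron" fragment spanning the sequence origin is most likely a spurious annotation match in this purely bacterial vector.

The expression region resembles a two-site arrangement. A lac operator followed by the efficient T7 gene 10 ribosome binding site lies at the start of the sequence; no promoter is annotated upstream of it, so the record does not state what drives this first site. Downstream is a tac promoter with its own lac operator, giving IPTG-inducible transcription by the host RNA polymerase. This is followed by a partial S-Tag coding segment, a short solubility-tag-like fragment and a T7 terminator. No insert is present, and genes are introduced by restriction enzyme cloning.

The associated publication concerns co-expression of RNA-protein complexes in E. coli. This fits with use of the plasmid as a compatible, inducible partner vector for producing one component alongside another plasmid, although the record does not detail the intended configuration.
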