Features (pLannotate 1.2.2; 18 found; start..end, strand, type, name):
      3..27      +  protein_bind   lac operator: The lac repressor binds to the lac operator to inhibit transcription in E. coli. This inhibition can be relieved by adding lactose or isopropyl-β-D-thiogalactopyranoside (IPTG). lac repressor encoded by lacI
     42..64      +  RBS            RBS: efficient ribosome binding site from bacteriophage T7 gene 10 (Olins and Rangwala, 1989)
    197..225     +  promoter       tac promoter: strong E. coli promoter; hybrid between the trp and lac UV5 promoters
    233..249     +  protein_bind   lac operator: The lac repressor binds to the lac operator to inhibit transcription in E. coli. This inhibition can be relieved by adding lactose or isopropyl-β-D-thiogalactopyranoside (IPTG). lac repressor encoded by lacI
    334..375     +  CDS            S-Tag (fragment): affinity and epitope tag derived from pancreatic ribonuclease A
    405..422     +  CDS            SET1 (fragment): solubility-enhancement tag derived from T7 phage gene 10B
    430..477     +  terminator     T7 terminator: transcription terminator for bacteriophage T7 RNA polymerase
    700..1356    -  CDS            cat: CAT_ECOLX - Experimental evidence at protein level: Swiss-Prot protein existence level 1. This enzyme is an effector of chloramphenicol resistance in bacteria. From Escherichia coli. This protein is used as a marker in many commonly used cloning vectors, such as pACYC184.
   1357..1459    -  promoter       cat promoter: promoter of the E. coli cat gene encoding chloramphenicol acetyltransferase
   1580..1723    +  mobile_element IS1 (fragment): prokaryotic transposable element IS1
   1842..1897    -  rep_origin     RSF ori (fragment): Plasmids containing the RSF 1030 origin of replication can be propagated in E. coli cells that contain additional plasmids with compatible origins.
   1985..2529    -  rep_origin     p15A ori: Plasmids containing the medium-copy-number p15A origin of replication can be propagated in E. coli cells that contain a second plasmid with the ColE1 origin.
   2641..2705    -  CDS            TcR (fragment): tetracycline efflux protein; tet; confers resistance to tetracycline
   2720..2741    -  protein_bind   CAP binding site: CAP binding activates transcription in the presence of cAMP. E. coli catabolite activator protein
   2754..3836    -  CDS            lacI: lac repressor; lacI; The lac repressor binds to the lac operator to inhibit transcription in E. coli. This inhibition can be relieved by adding lactose or isopropyl-β-D-thiogalactopyranoside (IPTG).
   3837..3914    -  promoter       lacI promoter: lacI
   3922..3957    -  CDS            TcR (fragment): tetracycline efflux protein; tet; confers resistance to tetracycline
   3957..5       +  intron         CMV intron (fragment) (across the origin): modified intron A from human cytomegalovirus (CMV)
>Addgene plasmid #45799 | pACYCT2 | depositor full sequence | sequence record 64176 | pACYCT2 sequence 3975 bps
GGGGAATTGTGAGCGGATAACAATTCCCCTGTAGAAATAATTTTGTTTAACTTTAATAAGGAGATATACC
ATGGGCAGCAGCCATCACCATCATCACCACAGCCAGGATCCGAATTCGAGCTCGGCGCGCCTGCAGGTCG
ACAAGCTTGCGGCCGCATAATGCTTAAGTCGAACAGAAAGTAATCGTATTGTACAGTTGACAATTAATCA
TCGGCTCGTATAATGTGTGGAATTGTGAGCGGATAACAATTTTAAGGAGATATACATATGGCAGATCTCA
ATTGGATATCGGCCGGCCACGCGATCGCTGACGTCGGTACCCTCGAGTCTGGTAAAGAAACCGCTGCTGC
GAAATTTGAACGCCAGCACATGGACTCGTCTACTAGCGCAGCTTAATTAACCTAGGCTGCTGCCACCGCT
GAGCAATAACTAGCATAACCCCTTGGGGCCTCTAAACGGGTCTTGAGGGGTTTTTTGCTGAAACCTCAGG
CATTTGAGAAGCACACGGTCACACTGCTTCCGGTAGTCAATAAACCGGTAAACCAGCAATAGACATAAGC
GGCTATTTAACGACCCTGCCCTGAACCGACGACCGGGTCGAATTTGCTTTCGAATTTCTGCCATTCATCC
GCTTATTATCACTTATTCAGGCGTAGCACCAGGCGTTTAAGGGCACCAATAACTGCCTTAAAAAAATTAC
GCCCCGCCCTGCCACTCATCGCAGTACTGTTGTAATTCATTAAGCATTCTGCCGACATGGAAGCCATCAC
AGACGGCATGATGAACCTGAATCGCCAGCGGCATCAGCACCTTGTCGCCTTGCGTATAATATTTGCCCAT
AGTGAAAACGGGGGCGAAGAAGTTGTCCATATTGGCCACGTTTAAATCAAAACTGGTGAAACTCACCCAG
GGATTGGCTGAGACGAAAAACATATTCTCAATAAACCCTTTAGGGAAATAGGCCAGGTTTTCACCGTAAC
ACGCCACATCTTGCGAATATATGTGTAGAAACTGCCGGAAATCGTCGTGGTATTCACTCCAGAGCGATGA
AAACGTTTCAGTTTGCTCATGGAAAACGGTGTAACAAGGGTGAACACTATCCCATATCACCAGCTCACCG
TCTTTCATTGCCATACGGAACTCCGGATGAGCATTCATCAGGCGGGCAAGAATGTGAATAAAGGCCGGAT
AAAACTTGTGCTTATTTTTCTTTACGGTCTTTAAAAAGGCCGTAATATCCAGCTGAACGGTCTGGTTATA
GGTACATTGAGCAACTGACTGAAATGCCTCAAAATGTTCTTTACGATGCCATTGGGATATATCAACGGTG
GTATATCCAGTGATTTTTTTCTCCATTTTAGCTTCCTTAGCTCCTGAAAATCTCGATAACTCAAAAAATA
CGCCCGGTAGTGATCTTATTTCATTATGGTGAAAGTTGGAACCTCTTACGTGCCGATCAACGTCTCATTT
TCGCCAAAAGTTGGCCCAGGGCTTCCCGGTATCAACAGGGACACCAGGATTTATTTATTCTGCGAAGTGA
TCTTCCGTCACAGGTATTTATTCGGCGCAAAGTGCGTCGGGTGATGCTGCCAACTTACTGATTTAGTGTA
TGATGGTGTTTTTGAGGTGCTCCAGTGGCTTCTGTTTCTATCAGCTGTCCCTCCTGTTCAGCTACTGACG
GGGTGGTGCGTAACGGCAAAAGCACCGCCGGACATCAGCGCTAGCGGAGTGTATACTGGCTTACTATGTT
GGCACTGATGAGGGTGTCAGTGAAGTGCTTCATGTGGCAGGAGAAAAAAGGCTGCACCGGTGCGTCAGCA
GAATATGTGATACAGGATATATTCCGCTTCCTCGCTCACTGACTCGCTACGCTCGGTCGTTCGACTGCGG
CGAGCGGAAATGGCTTACGAACGGGGCGGAGATTTCCTGGAAGATGCCAGGAAGATACTTAACAGGGAAG
TGAGAGGGCCGCGGCAAAGCCGTTTTTCCATAGGCTCCGCCCCCCTGACAAGCATCACGAAATCTGACGC
TCAAATCAGTGGTGGCGAAACCCGACAGGACTATAAAGATACCAGGCGTTTCCCCTGGCGGCTCCCTCGT
GCGCTCTCCTGTTCCTGCCTTTCGGTTTACCGGTGTCATTCCGCTGTTATGGCCGCGTTTGTCTCATTCC
ACGCCTGACACTCAGTTCCGGGTAGGCAGTTCGCTCCAAGCTGGACTGTATGCACGAACCCCCCGTTCAG
TCCGACCGCTGCGCCTTATCCGGTAACTATCGTCTTGAGTCCAACCCGGAAAGACATGCAAAAGCACCAC
TGGCAGCAGCCACTGGTAATTGATTTAGAGGAGTTAGTCTTGAAGTCATGCGCCGGTTAAGGCTAAACTG
AAAGGACAAGTTTTGGTGACTGCGCTCCTCCAAGCCAGTTACCTCGGTTCAAAGAGTTGGTAGCTCAGAG
AACCTTCGAAAAACCGCCCTGCAAGGCGGTTTTTTCGTTTTCAGAGCAAGAGATTACGCGCAGACCAAAA
CGATCTCAAGAAGATCATCTTATTAATCAGATAAAATATTTCTAGATTTCAGTGCAATTTATCTCTTCAA
ATGTAGCACCTGAAGTCAGCCCCATACGATATAAGTTGTAATTCTCATGTTAGTCATGCCCCGCGCCCAC
CGGAAGGAGCTGACTGGGTTGAAGGCTCTCAAGGGCATCGGTCGAGATCCCGGTGCCTAATGAGTGAGCT
AACTTACATTAATTGCGTTGCGCTCACTGCCCGCTTTCCAGTCGGGAAACCTGTCGTGCCAGCTGCATTA
ATGAATCGGCCAACGCGCGGGGAGAGGCGGTTTGCGTATTGGGCGCCAGGGTGGTTTTTCTTTTCACCAG
TGAGACGGGCAACAGCTGATTGCCCTTCACCGCCTGGCCCTGAGAGAGTTGCAGCAAGCGGTCCACGCTG
GTTTGCCCCAGCAGGCGAAAATCCTGTTTGATGGTGGTTAACGGCGGGATATAACATGAGCTGTCTTCGG
TATCGTCGTATCCCACTACCGAGATGTCCGCACCAACGCGCAGCCCGGACTCGGTAATGGCGCGCATTGC
GCCCAGCGCCATCTGATCGTTGGCAACCAGCATCGCAGTGGGAACGATGCCCTCATTCAGCATTTGCATG
GTTTGTTGAAAACCGGACATGGCACTCCAGTCGCCTTCCCGTTCCGCTATCGGCTGAATTTGATTGCGAG
TGAGATATTTATGCCAGCCAGCCAGACGCAGACGCGCCGAGACAGAACTTAATGGGCCCGCTAACAGCGC
GATTTGCTGGTGACCCAATGCGACCAGATGCTCCACGCCCAGTCGCGTACCGTCTTCATGGGAGAAAATA
ATACTGTTGATGGGTGTCTGGTCAGAGACATCAAGAAATAACGCCGGAACATTAGTGCAGGCAGCTTCCA
CAGCAATGGCATCCTGGTCATCCAGCGGATAGTTAATGATCAGCCCACTGACGCGTTGCGCGAGAAGATT
GTGCACCGCCGCTTTACAGGCTTCGACGCCGCTTCGTTCTACCATCGACACCACCACGCTGGCACCCAGT
TGATCGGCGCGAGATTTAATCGCCGCGACAATTTGCGACGGCGCGTGCAGGGCCAGACTGGAGGTGGCAA
CGCCAATCAGCAACGACTGTTTGCCCGCCAGTTGTTGTGCCACGCGGTTGGGAATGTAATTCAGCTCCGC
CATCGCCGCTTCCACTTTTTCCCGCGTTTTCGCAGAAACGTGGCTGGCCTGGTTCACCACGCGGGAAACG
GTCTGATAAGAGACACCGGCATACTCTGCGACATCGTATAACGTTACTGGTTTCACATTCACCACCCTGA
ATTGACTCTCTTCCGGGCGCTATCATGCCATACCGCGAAAGGTTTTGCGCCATTCGATGGTGTCCGGGAT
CTCGACGCTCTCCCTTATGCGACTCCTGCATTAGGAAATTAATACGACTCACTAT
