>Addgene plasmid #45799 | pACYCT2 | addgene partial sequence | sequence record 66181 | T7term 5'-GCTAGTTATTGCTCAGCGG-3'
AGCTGCGCTAGTAGACGAGTCCATGTGCTGGCGTTCAAATTTCGCAGCAGCGGTTTCTTTACCAGACTCG
AGGGTACCGACGTCAGCGATCGCGTGGCCGGCCGATATCCAATTGAGATCTGCCATATGTATATCTCCTT
AAAATTGTTATCCGCTCACAATTCCACACATTATACGAGCCGATGATTAATTGTCAACTGTACAATACGA
TTACTTTCTGTTCGACTTAAGCATTATGCGGCCGCAAGCTTGTCGACCTGCAGGCGCGCCGAGCTCGAAT
TCGGATCCTGGCTGTGGTGATGATGGTGATGGCTGCTGCCCATGGTATATCTCCTTATTAAAGTTAAACA
AAATTATTTCTACAGGGGAATTGTTATCCGCTCACAATTCCCCTATAGTGAGTCGTATTAATTTCCTAAT
GCAGGAGTCGCATAAGGGAGAGCGTCGAGATCCCGGACACCATCGAATGGCGCAAAACCTTTCGCGGTAT
GGCATGATAGCGCCCGGAAGAGAGTCAATTCAGGGTGGTGAATGTGAAACCAGTAACGTTATACGATGTC
GCAGAGTATGCCGGTGTCTCTTATCAGACCGTTTCCCGCGTGGTGAACCAGGCCAGCCACGTTTCTGCGA
AAACGCGGGAAAAAGTGGAAGCGGCGATGGCGGAGCTGAATTACATTCCCAACCGCGTGGCACAACAACT
GGCGGGCAAACAGTCGTTGCTGATTGGCGTTGCCACCTCCAGTCTGGCCCTGCACGCGCCGTCGCAAATT
GTCGCGGCGATTAAATCTCGCGCCGATCAACTGGGTGCCAGCGTGGTGGTGTCGATGGTAGAACGAAGCG
GCGTCGAAGCCTGTAAAGCGGCGGTGCACAATCTTCTCGCGCAACGCGTCAGTGGGCTGATCATTAACTA
TCCGCTGGATGACCAGGATGCCATTGCTGTGGAAGCTGCCTGCACTAATGTTCCGGCGTTATTTCTTGAT
GTCTCTGACCAGAC
